>Addgene plasmid #18083 | pBad-mAmetrine | depositor partial sequence | sequence record 8788 | Author sequence
ATGGTGAGCAAGGGCGAGGAGCTGTTCACCGGGGTGGTGCCCATCCTGGTCGAGCTGGACGGCGACGTAA
ACGGCCACAAGTTCAGCGTGCGCGGCGAGGGCGAGGGCGATGCCACCAACGGCAAGCTGACCCTGAAGTT
CATCTGCACCTCCGGCAAGCTGCCCGTGCCCTGGCCCACCCTCGTGACCACCCTGTCTTACGGCGTGCAG
TGCTTCGCCCGCTACCCCGACCACATGAAGCAGCACGACTTCTTCAAGTCCGCCATGCCCGAAGGCTACG
TCCAGGAGCGCACCATCTCCTTCAAGGACGACGGCAGCTACAGGACCCGCGCCGAGGTGAAGTTCGAGGG
CGACACCCTGGTGAACCGCATCGAGCTGAAGGGCATCGACTTCAAGGAGGACGGCAACATCCTGGGGCAC
AAGCTGGAGTACAACATGAACGTGTGGGACGCGTATATCACGGCCGACAAGCAGAAGAACGGCATCAAAG
CGAACTTCAAGATCGAGCACAACGTCGAGGACGGCGGCGTGCAGCTCGCCGACGCGTACCAGCAGAACAC
CCCCATCGGCGACGGCTCCGTGCTGCTGCCTGACAACCACTACCTGAGCTTCCAGAGCAAGCTGTTCAAA
GACCCCAACGAGCAGCGCGATCACATGGTCCTGCTGGAGTTCGTTACCGCCGCCGGGATCACTCCCGGCA
TGGACGAGCTGTACAAGTAA
