>Addgene plasmid #18083 | pBad-mAmetrine | addgene partial sequence | sequence record 23738 | pBADF
GACTNCTGAGCTTTTTTCGCAACTCTCTACTGTTTCTCCATACCCGTTTTTTTGGGCTAGAAATAATTTT
GTTTAACTTTAAGAAGGAGATATACATATGCGGGGTTCTCATCATCATCATCATCATGGTATGGCTAGCA
TGACTGGTGGACAGCAAATGGGTCGGGATCTGTACGAGAACCTGTACTTCCAGGGCTCGAGCATGGTGAG
CAAGGGCGAGGAGCTGTTCACCGGGGTGGTGCCCATCCTGGTCGAGCTGGACGGCGACGTAAACGGCCAC
AAGTTCAGCGTGCGCGGCGAGGGCGAGGGCGATGCCACCAACGGCAAGCTGACCCTGAAGTTCATCTGCA
CCTCCGGCAAGCTGCCCGTGCCCTGGCCCACCCTCGTGACCACCCTGTCTTACGGCGTGCAGTGCTTCGC
CCGCTACCCCGACCACATGAAGCAGCACGACTTCTTCAAGTCCGCCATGCCCGAAGGCTACGTCCAGGAG
CGCACCATCTCCTTCAAGGACGACGGCAGCTACAGGACCCGCGCCGAGGTGAAGTTCGAGGGCGACACCC
TGGTGAACCGCATCGAGCTGAAGGGCATCGACTTCAAGGAGGACGGCAACATCCTGGGGCACAAGCTGGA
GTACAACATGAACGTGTGGGACGNNAATNTCACGGCCGACAAGCAGAAGAACGGCATCATGGCGAACTTC
AAGATCGAGCACAACGTCGAGGACGGCGGCGTGCAGCTCGCNAAGCGTACANCNAAACACCCCATCGGCG
ACGCTCGTGCTGCTGCTGAAACACTACTGACTNCAAANANCTGTNAAACCCCNAAANCGCA
