[The description below was written by a language model from this plasmid's Addgene catalogue record.]
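Description:
pBad-mAmetrine is a bacterial expression plasmid built on the commercial pBad/His B backbone (about 4.1 kb without insert), carrying the roughly 720 bp coding sequence for mAmetrine, a laboratory-evolved synthetic fluorescent protein. It is propagated in E. coli under ampicillin selection and is recorded as low copy. No feature table is provided, so the promoter, origin and other regulatory elements are not itemised. However, the pBAD/His vector series is generally known for arabinose-inducible expression from the araBAD promoter under control of the plasmid-encoded AraC regulator, which allows tight, titratable induction of the cloned gene.

The mAmetrine sequence was inserted by restriction cloning between the XhoI and EcoRI sites of the polylinker, both of which remain intact. One extra cytosine was added after the XhoI site to keep the insert in frame with the upstream vector-encoded leader. As a result, the protein is produced with an N-terminal polyhistidine tag supplied by the backbone, which permits purification by immobilised metal affinity chromatography.

The stated purpose is bacterial expression of mAmetrine. The associated publication concerns fluorescent protein FRET pairs for ratiometric imaging of two biosensors at once, so this plasmid fits use as a source of recombinant His-tagged mAmetrine for purification and characterisation. It can also serve as a template for subcloning the coding sequence into FRET-based reporter constructs or for further mutagenesis and screening in bacterial colonies.
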