Addgene plasmid #18083: pBad-mAmetrine
Purpose: Bacterial expression of mAmetrine fluorescent protein
Depositing lab: Robert Campbell. Depositing organization: University of Alberta. Publication: Fluorescent protein FRET pairs for ratiometric imaging of dual biosensors. Ai HW, Hazelwood KL, Davidson MW, Campbell RE. Nat Methods. 2008 May;5(5):401-3. doi: 10.1038/nmeth.1207. PubMed 18425137.
Backbone
  Vector backbone: pBad/His B
  Backbone manufacturer: Invitrogen
  Backbone size w/o insert (bp): 4100
  Vector type: Bacterial Expression
Growth in bacteria
  Bacterial resistance: Ampicillin, 100 μg/mL
  Growth temperature: 37°C
  Growth strain: DH5alpha
  Copy number: Low Copy
Gene/Insert
  Gene/Insert name: mAmetrine fluorescent proteins (alt name: Synthetic construct fluorescent protein mAmetrine gene)
  Species: evolved fluorescent protein
  Insert size (bp): 720
  Mutation: The fluorescent protein was inserted between XhoI and EcoR1 of pBad/His B. There is an extra 'C' after XhoI to avoid the frameshift.
  GenBank ID: EU024649
  Tag / fusion protein: His (N terminal on backbone)
  Cloning method: Restriction Enzyme; 5′ cloning site XhoI (not destroyed); 3′ cloning site EcoRI (not destroyed)
  Sequencing primers: 5′ ATGCCATAGCATTTTTATCC; 3′ GATTTAATCTGTATCAGG
Terms and licenses: Academic/Nonprofit Terms; Industry Terms: Not Available to Industry
How to cite: pBad-mAmetrine was a gift from Robert Campbell (Addgene plasmid # 18083 ; http://n2t.net/addgene:18083 ; RRID:Addgene_18083)
